Addgene plasmid #39640: KHBD00545
Depositing lab: Bart Deplancke. Depositing organization: Swiss Federal Institute of Technology (EPFL). Publication: Automated protein-DNA interaction screening of Drosophila regulatory elements. Korneel Hens, Jean-Daniel Feuz, Alina Isakova, Antonina Lagovitina, Andreas Massouras, Julien Bryois, Patrick Callaerts, Susan E. Celniker, Bart Deplancke. Nat Methods. 2011 Oct 30;8(12):1065-70. 10.1038/nmeth.1763 PubMed 22037703.
Backbone
  Vector backbone: pDONR221
  Backbone manufacturer: Invitrogen
  Backbone size w/o insert (bp): 2536
  Vector type: Gateway DONR vector
Growth in bacteria
  Bacterial resistance: Kanamycin, 50 μg/mL
  Growth temperature: 37°C
  Growth strain: DH5alpha
  Copy number: High Copy
Gene/Insert
  Gene/Insert name: CG6338 (alt names: FBgn0004510; Ets97D; Ets at 97D)
  Species: D. melanogaster (fly)
  Insert size (bp): 1392
  Entrez Gene: Ets97D (a.k.a. Dmel_CG6338, CG6338, D-Elg, D-elg, DELG, Delg, Dmel\CG6338, Elg, Ets, d-elg, delg, elg, tne, tny)
  Promoter: none
  Cloning method: Gateway Cloning
  Sequencing primers: 5′ M13-F20; 3′ M13R
Terms and licenses: Academic/Nonprofit Terms; Industry Terms: Not Available to Industry
Depositor comments: Please note that the ORFs in this collection were cloned open-ended (without a stop codon).
How to cite: KHBD00545 was a gift from Bart Deplancke (Addgene plasmid # 39640 ; http://n2t.net/addgene:39640 ; RRID:Addgene_39640)
