[The description below was written by a language model from this plasmid's Addgene catalogue record.]
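Description:
KHBD00545 is a Gateway entry clone built in the pDONR221 backbone (Invitrogen), carrying the open reading frame of the Drosophila melanogaster gene CG6338, also known as Ets97D (Ets at 97D, D-elg), which by its name belongs to the Ets family of transcription factors. The insert is about 1.4 kb in a backbone of roughly 2.5 kb. The plasmid is maintained in standard E. coli cloning strains as a high-copy plasmid under kanamycin selection. No feature table is provided with the record, so individual backbone elements are not itemised. As a product of Gateway cloning into a DONR vector, the ORF would be expected to be flanked by attL recombination sites, and the listed M13 forward and reverse sequencing primers read into the insert from either side.

The record lists no promoter, which is consistent with an entry clone: it is not meant to express the protein itself but to act as a shuttle from which the ORF can be transferred by LR recombination into destination vectors supplying their own promoters, tags or fusion partners. The depositor notes that ORFs in this collection were cloned open-ended, without a stop codon, so the coding sequence can be read through into C-terminal fusions in a suitable destination vector, as well as accepting N-terminal ones. The clone belongs to a collection associated with a study on automated protein-DNA interaction screening of Drosophila regulatory elements, suggesting its use as a source of ORFs for such interaction assays, although the specific destination vectors are not stated here.
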