>Addgene plasmid #39640 | KHBD00545 | depositor partial sequence | sequence record 50080 | KHBD00545 sequence 1392 bps
ATGAACAGCAGCAATGACTTGTCGGACGAGCTAATACGCCGCCTCAGCGTTGGCGGTGCCCTAGAAGAAG
TGATTGCCAGTGAAATGTTCGAGGATAGCATCGATGTGGAGACGGAGGCGGAGCCGGACGACATCATCAT
CGTGCACATGGACATCCGGGAGCCGCTCAGCATGCTCAAATCACTTGTTGAGCAAAAGATAGGAGTGTGC
CTGAATTACTACACCTTTTGGCTGCAGGACGCGCAGGAGCTGGAATCGCACAAGAATCTCGTGGACCAAT
GCGTCAAGGGAGAAGGCCTGGTGCAGATCAACGTGCAGATACAAACTATTCGCAAGCGCATCAACATCGC
CGACGTCCTGAAGCCCACGGAGGCCGCACTGGCTGCCTTGGCCGAGGAAGTGGTGGGCCAGCTCTCGCCG
CCGGAAACGGCCAGCCAGAAGAGTTCCTCCAGCGAAAGCCCCATCAAAACCCCACTCAAGCGCATGCACA
AGGAAGACTCCGAAGAGGAATCCGTCGAGGGCAAGGATGTCAAGCCAGTCTTGAATTGGGTCCTGGACAG
CAAGTTTAAGCGAGAACAAATACGCCTGAAGATACCCGAGGCGGCCAACGAATGGACACATGCACACGTG
ACGTACTGGCTGGAGTGGGCCGTCAAGCAGTTCGAACTAGTTGGCATCAACATGAGCGACTGGCAAATGA
ATGGCCAGGAACTCTGCGCAATGACGCACGAGGAATTCAATCAGAAGCTGCCCCGTGATCCAGGCAACAT
CTTCTGGACCCACCTCCAGCTGCTAAAAGAATGTAATTTCGTGTCCGTAGTGCACAAACGGGCGGAGGAG
CAGCGTAAGCCCAAGCAACCAAGAATCATGTCGGCCAATTCCATATCGACCAATTCAGGGGGCAGCCTTT
CGCTTGAACAGCGGATTATGCGGAAATCCTATCAGTCAGTCAAGAGCTCCGATTCCGTTGAAAGTACTAC
GTCATCCATGAATCCATCAAACTACACTACCATCGGTTCCGGGAATAATGGACAAGTGCAGCTCTGGCAG
TTCCTACTCGAAATACTCACCGACTGCGAGCACACGGACGTTATTGAGTGGGTGGGCACCGAGGGAGAAT
TCAAGCTCACTGACCCGGATCGAGTGGCACGCCTTTGGGGCGAGAAGAAAAACAAACCCGCCATGAACTA
CGAAAAGCTATCAAGGGCTCTCCGCTACTATTACGATGGGGATATGATCTCCAAGGTGTCCGGCAAGCGA
TTCGCATACAAATTTGACTGCGATTTGAAGCTATTGATCGGCTATGATGCGAATGAGCTATCCACGCTGG
TCAGCGAGGGAAAAACGGCGCCCGAGCGCGTAGCCGCAACGGAAACAATTACAGAAGACACG
