>Addgene plasmid #39640 | KHBD00545 | addgene partial sequence | sequence record 51761 | M13Rev
AATAATGATTTTATTTTGACTGATAGTGACCTGTTCGTTGCAACAAATTGATAAGCAATGCTTTCTTATA
ATGCCAACTTTGTACAAGAAAGTTGGCAACGTGTCTTCTGTAATTGTTTCCGTTGCGGCTACGCGCTCGG
GCGCCGTTTTTCCCTCGCTGACCAGCGTGGATAGCTCATTCGCATCATAGCCGATCAATAGCTTCAAATC
GCAGTCAAATTTGTATGCGAATCGCTTGCCGGACACCTTGGAGATCATATCCCCATCGTAATAGTAGCGG
AGAGCCCTTGATAGCTTTTCGTAGTTCATGGCGGGTTTGTTTTTCTTCTCGCCCCAAAGGCGTGCCACTC
GATCCGGGTCAGTGAGCTTGAATTCTCCCTCGGTGCCCACCCACTCAATAACGTCCGTGTGCTCGCAGTC
GGTGAGTATTTCGAGTAGGAACTGCCAGAGCTGCACTTGTCCATTATTCCCGGAACCGATGGTAGTGTAG
TTTGATGGATTCATGGATGACGTAGTACTTTCAACGGAATCGGAGCTCTTGACTGACTGATAGGATTTCC
GCATAATCCGCTGTTCAAGCGAAAGGCTGCCCCCTGAATTGGTCGATATGGAATTGGCCGACATGATTCT
TGGTTGCTTGGGCTTACGCTGCTCCTCCGCCCGTTTGTGCACTACGGACACGAAATTACATTCTTTTAGC
AGCTGGAGGTGGGTCCAGAAGATGTTGCCTGGATCACGGG
